>Addgene plasmid #39858 | pcDNA5-FRT/TO-neo-C11orf51-IRES2-mRuby (2763) | depositor partial sequence | sequence record 50635 | Insert
CTCGAGCTCAAGCTTCGAATTCTGACCATGTCCACTTTGTTCCCCTCACTCTTCCCTCGTGTGACTGAGA
CTCTGTGGTTTAATCTGGATCGACCCTGTGTGGAAGAGACAGAGCTGCAGCAGCAGGAACAGCAGCATCA
GGCCTGGCTCCAAAGCATCGCGGAGAAAGACAACAACCTGGTTCCTATTGGCAAGCCAGCCTCAGAGCAC
TATGATGACGAGGAAGAAGAGGATGATGAAGATGATGAGGATAGTGAAGAGGACTCAGAGGATGATGAGG
ATATGCAGGACATGGACGAGATGAATGACTACAATGAGTCACCGGATGATGGAGAGGTCAATGAGGTGGA
CATGGAAGGCAACGAACAGGATCAGGACCAGTGGATGATCTAGGGATCCGCCCCTCTCCCTCCCCCCCCC
CTAACGTTACTGGCCGAAGCCGCTTGGAATAAGGCCGGTGTGCGTTTGTCTATATGTTATTTTCCACCAT
ATTGCCGTCTTTTGGCAATGTGAGGGCCCGGAAACCTGGCCCTGTCTTCTTGACGAGCATTCCTAGGGGT
CTTTCCCCTCTCGCCAAAGGAATGCAAGGTCTGTTGAATGTCGTGAAGGAAGCAGTTCCTCTGGAAGCTT
CTTGAAGACAAACAACGTCTGTAGCGACCCTTTGCAGGCAGCGGAACCCCCCACCTGGCGACAGGTGCCT
CTGCGGCCAAAAGCCACGTGTATAAGATACACCTGCAAAGGCGGCACAACCCCAGTGCCACGTTGTGAGT
TGGATAGTTGTGGAAAGAGTCAAATGGCTCTCCTCAAGCGTATTCAACAAGGGGCTGAAGGATGCCCAGA
AGGTACCCCATTGTATGGGATCTGATCTGGGGCCTCGGTGCACATGCTTTACATGTGTTTAGTCGAGGTT
AAAAAAACGTCTAGGCCCCCCGAACCACGGGGACGTGGTTTTCCTTTGAAAAACACGATGATAATATGGC
CACAACCATGGCAAACAGCCTGATCAAAGAAAACATGCGGATGAAGGTGGTGCTGGAAGGCAGCGTGAAC
GGCCACCAGTTCAAGTGCACCGGCGAGGGCGAGGGCAACCCCTACATGGGCACCCAGACCATGCGGATCA
AAGTGATCGAGGGCGGACCTCTGCCCTTCGCCTTCGACATCCTGGCCACATCCTTCATGTACGGCAGCCG
GACCTTCATCAAGTACCCCAAGGGCATCCCCGATTTCTTCAAGCAGAGCTTCCCCGAGGGCTTCACCTGG
GAGAGAGTGACCAGATACGAGGACGGCGGCGTGATCACCGTGATGCAGGACACCAGCCTGGAAGATGGCT
GCCTGGTGTACCATGCCCAGGTCAGGGGCGTGAATTTTCCCAGCAACGGCGCCGTGATGCAGAAGAAAAC
CAAGGGCTGGGAGCCCAACACCGAGATGATGTACCCCGCTGACGGCGGACTGAGAGGCTACACCCACATG
GCCCTGAAGGTGGACGGCGGAGGGCACCTGAGCTGCAGCTTCGTGACCACCTACCGATCCAAGAAAACCG
TGGGCAACATCAAGATGCCCGGCATCCACGCCGTGGACCACCGGCTGGAAAGGCTGGAAGAGTCCGACAA
CGAGATGTTCGTGGTGCAGCGGGAGCACGCCGTGGCCAAGTTCGCCGGCCTGGGCGGAGGGTAAGCGGCC
GC
