>Addgene plasmid #39858 | pcDNA5-FRT/TO-neo-C11orf51-IRES2-mRuby (2763) | addgene partial sequence | sequence record 51554 | LNCX 5'-AGCTCGTTTAGTGAACCGTCAGATC-3'
TTTTGACCTCCATAGAAGACACCGGGACCGATCCAGCCTCCGGACTCTAGCGTTTAAACTTAAGCTTGGT
ACCGAGCTCGGATCCACTAGTCCAGTGTGGTGGAATTCTGCAGATATCCAGCACAGTGGCGGCCGCTCGA
GACCATGTCCACTTTGTTCCCCTCACTCTTCCCTCGTGTGACTGAGACTCTGTGGTTTAATCTGGATCGA
CCCTGTGTGGAAGAGACAGAGCTGCAGCAGCAGGAACAGCAGCATCAGGCCTGGCTCCAAAGCATCGCGG
AGAAAGACAACAACCTGGTTCCTATTGGCAAGCCAGCCTCAGAGCACTATGATGACGAGGAAGAAGAGGA
TGATGAAGATGATGAGGATAGTGAAGAGGACTCAGAGGATGATGAGGATATGCAGGACATGGACGAGATG
AATGACTACAATGAGTCACCGGATGATGGAGAGGTCAATGAGGTGGACATGGAAGGCAACGAACAGGATC
AGGACCAGTGGATGATCTAGGGATCCGCCCCTCTCCCTCCCCCCCCCCTAACGTTACTGGCCGAAGCCGC
TTGGAATAAGGCCGGTGTGCGTTTGTCTATATGTTATTTTCCACCATATTGCCGTCTTTTGGCAATGTGA
GGGCCCGGAAACCTGGCCCTGTCTTCTTGACGAGCATTCCTAGGGGTCTTTCCCCTCTCGCCAAAGGAAT
GCAAGGTCTGTTGAATGTCGTGAAGGAAGCAGTTCCTCTGGAAGCTTCTTGAAGACAAACAACGTCTGTA
GCGACCCTTTGCAGGCAGCGGAACCCCCCACCTGGCGACAGGTGCCTCTGCGGCCAAAAGCCACGTGTAT
AA
