>Addgene plasmid #39858 | pcDNA5-FRT/TO-neo-C11orf51-IRES2-mRuby (2763) | addgene partial sequence | sequence record 52264 | IRES-F 5'-TGGCTCTCCTCAAGCGTATT-3'
GTACCCCATTGTATGGGATCTGATCTGGGGCCTCGGTACACATGCTTTACATGTGTTTAGTCGAGGTTAA
AAAAACGTCTAGGCCCCCCGAACCACGGGGACGTGGTTTTCCTTTGAAAAACACGATGATAATATGGCCA
CAACCATGGCAAACAGCCTGATCAAAGAAAACATGCGGATGAAGGTGGTGCTGGAAGGCAGCGTGAACGG
CCACCAGTTCAAGTGCACCGGCGAGGGCGAGGGCAACCCCTACATGGGCACCCAGACCATGCGGATCAAA
GTGATCGAGGGCGGACCTCTGCCCTTCGCCTTCGACATCCTGGCCACATCCTTCATGTACGGCAGCCGGA
CCTTCATCAAGTACCCCAAGGGCATCCCCGATTTCTTCAAGCAGAGCTTCCCCGAGGGCTTCACCTGGGA
GAGAGTGACCAGATACGAGGACGGCGGCGTGATCACCGTGATGCAGGACACCAGCCTGGAAGATGGCTGC
CTGGTGTACCATGCCCAGGTCAGGGGCGTGAATTTTCCCAGCAACGGCGCCGTGATGCAGAAGAAAACCA
AGGGCTGGGAGCCCAACACCGAGATGATGTACCCCGCTGACGGCGGACTGAGAGGCTACACCCACATGGC
CCTGAAGGTGGACGGCGG
