[The description below was written by a language model from this plasmid's Addgene catalogue record.]
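Description:
pcDNA5-FRT/TO-neo-C11orf51-IRES2-mRuby is a mammalian expression plasmid built on the Invitrogen pcDNA5-FRT/TO backbone, in which the usual hygromycin resistance gene has been replaced by a neomycin resistance gene, so mammalian cells carrying it are selected with G418. It is propagated in E. coli under ampicillin selection. No feature table accompanies the record, so individual elements are not itemised. The pcDNA5-FRT/TO family is generally designed around a tetracycline-regulated CMV promoter with Tet operator sites and an FRT site. These allow Flp recombinase-mediated integration at a defined genomic FRT locus in suitable host lines and inducible expression where the Tet repressor is present. The BGH reverse sequencing primer listed is consistent with a BGH polyadenylation signal downstream of the insert.

The payload is human C11orf51, now known as ANAPC15 (APC15), a subunit of the anaphase-promoting complex/cyclosome. It was cloned by restriction enzymes, with XhoI retained at the 5′ end and a destroyed NotI/PspOMI junction at the 3′ end. Downstream of the coding sequence lies an IRES2 element followed by the red fluorescent protein mRuby. Although the catalogue lists this as a C-terminal tag, the depositor notes that the two are not fused. The internal ribosome entry site lets both proteins be translated separately from a single bicistronic transcript, so mRuby fluorescence marks expressing cells while APC15 remains untagged.

According to the depositor, the construct can rescue depletion by a specific C11orf51 siRNA from the depositing lab, implying that the transcript escapes that siRNA, though the record does not say how. The associated work examines the role of APC15 in turnover of the mitotic checkpoint complex and CDC20 during spindle assembly checkpoint signalling.
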