Addgene plasmid #39858: pcDNA5-FRT/TO-neo-C11orf51-IRES2-mRuby (2763)
Depositing lab: Jonathon Pines. Depositing organization: University of Cambridge. Publication: APC15 drives the turnover of MCC-CDC20 to make the spindle assembly checkpoint responsive to kinetochore attachment. Mansfeld J, Collin P, Collins MO, Choudhary JS, Pines J. Nat Cell Biol. 2011 Sep 18;13(10):1234-43. doi: 10.1038/ncb2347. PubMed 21926987.
Backbone
  Vector backbone: pcDNA5-FRT/TO
  Backbone manufacturer: Invitrogen
  Modifications to backbone: Hygromycin resistance gene has been replaced with neomycin resistance gene.
  Vector type: Mammalian Expression
  Selectable markers: Neomycin (select with G418)
Growth in bacteria
  Bacterial resistance: Ampicillin, 100 μg/mL
  Growth temperature: 37°C
  Growth strain: DH5alpha
  Copy number: Unknown
Gene/Insert
  Gene/Insert name: C11orf51
  Species: H. sapiens (human)
  Entrez Gene: ANAPC15 (a.k.a. APC15, C11orf51, HSPC020)
  Tag / fusion protein: IRES2-mRuby (C terminal on insert)
  Cloning method: Restriction Enzyme; 5′ cloning site XhoI (not destroyed); 3′ cloning site NotI/PspOMI (destroyed during cloning)
  Sequencing primers: 5′ LNCX primer; 3′ BGH_rev_primer
Terms and licenses: Academic/Nonprofit Terms; Industry Terms: Not Available to Industry
Depositor comments: Can be used to rescue siC11orf51-4 from Pines lab. C11orf51 and mRuby are separated by IRES2 and therefore are not fused.
How to cite: pcDNA5-FRT/TO-neo-C11orf51-IRES2-mRuby (2763) was a gift from Jonathon Pines (Addgene plasmid # 39858 ; http://n2t.net/addgene:39858 ; RRID:Addgene_39858)
